Addgene plasmid #209846: str-KDEL_Stx5L(M55V)-SBP-mCitrine
Purpose: Synchronize trafficking of Stx5L (M55V) from the ER, for use with FLIM (RUSH system)
Depositing lab: Geert van den Bogaart. Depositing organization: University of Groningen. Publication: Congenital disorder of glycosylation caused by starting site-specific variant in syntaxin-5. Linders PTA, Gerretsen ECF, Ashikov A, Vals MA, de Boer R, Revelo NH, Arts R, Baerenfaenger M, Zijlstra F, Huijben K, Raymond K, Muru K, Fjodorova O, Pajusalu S, Ounap K, Ter Beest M, Lefeber D, van den Bogaart G. Nat Commun. 2021 Oct 28;12(1):6227. doi: 10.1038/s41467-021-26534-y. PubMed 34711829.
Backbone
  Vector backbone: pIRES_neo3
  Backbone manufacturer: Clontech
  Vector type: Mammalian Expression
Growth in bacteria
  Bacterial resistance: Ampicillin, 100 μg/mL
  Growth temperature: 37°C
  Growth strain: DH5alpha
  Copy number: High Copy
Gene/Insert
  Gene/Insert name: STX5 (alt name: Syntaxin 5 (long isoform))
  Species: H. sapiens (human)
  Mutation: Changed Methionine 55 to Valine, causes loss of Stx5S expression.
  GenBank ID: NM_003164.5
  Entrez Gene: STX5 (a.k.a. CDG2AA, SED5, STX5A)
  Promoter: CMV
  Tag / fusion protein: Streptavidin Binding Protein (SBP) (C terminal on insert); mCitrine (C terminal on insert)
  Cloning method: Restriction Enzyme; 5′ cloning site SmaI (not destroyed); 3′ cloning site Sma1 (not destroyed)
  Sequencing primers: 5′ IRES-F; 3′ pEGFP-all
Terms and licenses: Academic/Nonprofit Terms; Industry Terms: Not Available to Industry
How to cite: str-KDEL_Stx5L(M55V)-SBP-mCitrine was a gift from Geert van den Bogaart (Addgene plasmid # 209846 ; http://n2t.net/addgene:209846 ; RRID:Addgene_209846)
