[The description below was written by a language model from this plasmid's Addgene catalogue record and pLannotate feature annotations shown in this document.]
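Description:
str-KDEL_Stx5L(M55V)-SBP-mCitrine is a bicistronic mammalian expression plasmid built on the pIRES_neo3 backbone and designed for the RUSH (retention using selective hooks) system. It is propagated in E. coli as a high-copy plasmid through a ColE1/pUC-type origin with ampicillin selection (AmpR under its own bla promoter). No neomycin resistance cassette appears in the roughly 7 kb feature table. This suggests the reporter occupies the position downstream of the IRES, so no mammalian selection marker is evident from the record.

A single transcript is driven by the CMV enhancer/promoter. The first cistron encodes the "hook": core streptavidin preceded by a short fragment annotated as STIM1, which presumably supplies an ER-targeting signal sequence. As the construct name indicates, the hook also carries a KDEL ER-retention motif. A chimeric intron and the EMCV IRES follow, allowing cap-independent translation of the second cistron, the "reporter". This is the human syntaxin 5 long isoform (Stx5L) fused at its C terminus to streptavidin-binding peptide (SBP) and the yellow fluorescent protein mCitrine, terminated by an SV40 polyadenylation signal. SBP is not annotated separately, but it likely lies in the gap between the STX5 and mCitrine features. The M55V substitution removes the internal start methionine that normally gives rise to the short isoform, so only Stx5L is produced.

In cells, the luminal streptavidin hook holds the SBP-tagged Stx5L in the ER. In RUSH, adding biotin displaces SBP and releases the cargo as a synchronized wave towards the Golgi. The mCitrine tag allows this trafficking to be followed by imaging, and the record states that the construct is intended for use with fluorescence lifetime imaging (FLIM).
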