Features (pLannotate 1.2.2; 21 found; start..end, strand, type, name):
     28..80      -  misc_feature   bom (fragment): basis of mobility region from pBR322
    235..614     +  enhancer       CMV enhancer: human cytomegalovirus immediate early enhancer
    615..818     +  promoter       CMV promoter: human cytomegalovirus (CMV) immediate early promoter
    814..847     +  LTR            5' LTR (truncated) (fragment): truncated 5' long terminal repeat (LTR) from HIV-1
    863..881     +  promoter       T7 promoter: promoter for bacteriophage T7 RNA polymerase
    954..1067    +  CDS            STIM1 (fragment): STIM1_HUMAN - Also known as GOK From Homo sapiens (Human).
   1053..1553    +  CDS            SAV_STRAV (fragment): Experimental evidence at protein level: Swiss-Prot protein existence level 1. The biological function of streptavidin is not known. Forms a strong non-covalent specific complex with biotin (one molecule of biotin per subunit of streptavidin). From Streptomyces avidinii.
   1646..1875    +  intron         chimeric intron: chimera between introns from adenovirus and immunoglobulin heavy chain genes
   2058..2520    +  misc_feature   IRES: internal ribosome entry site (IRES) of the encephalomyocarditis virus (EMCV)
   2548..3612    +  CDS            STX5: STX5_HUMAN - Also known as STX5A. Experimental evidence at protein level: Swiss-Prot protein existence level 1. Mediates endoplasmic reticulum to Golgi transport. Together with p115/USO1 and GM130/GOLGA2, involved in vesicle tethering and fusion at the cis-Golgi membrane to maintain the stacked and inter- connected structure of the Golgi apparatus. From Homo sapiens (Human).
   3766..4479    +  CDS            mCitrine: mCitrine is a basic (constitutively fluorescent) yellow fluorescent protein published in 2001, derived from Aequorea victoria.
   4504..4588    +  CDS            large T antigen (fragment): large T antigen from SV40 (simian virus 40)
   4611..4732    +  polyA_signal   SV40 poly(A) signal: SV40 polyadenylation signal
   4743..4794    +  polyA_signal   SV40 poly(A) signal (fragment): SV40 polyadenylation signal
   4858..4874    -  protein_bind   lac operator: The lac repressor binds to the lac operator to inhibit transcription in E. coli. This inhibition can be relieved by adding lactose or isopropyl-β-D-thiogalactopyranoside (IPTG). lac repressor encoded by lacI
   4882..4912    -  promoter       lac promoter: promoter for the E. coli lac operon
   4927..4948    -  protein_bind   CAP binding site: CAP binding activates transcription in the presence of cAMP. E. coli catabolite activator protein
   4961..5053    -  CDS            lacI (fragment): lac repressor; lacI; The lac repressor binds to the lac operator to inhibit transcription in E. coli. This inhibition can be relieved by adding lactose or isopropyl-β-D-thiogalactopyranoside (IPTG).
   5236..5824    -  rep_origin     ori: high-copy-number ColE1/pMB1/pBR322/pUC origin of replication
   5995..6855    -  CDS            AmpR: β-lactamase; bla; confers resistance to ampicillin, carbenicillin, and related antibiotics
   6856..6960    -  promoter       AmpR promoter: bla
>Addgene plasmid #209846 | str-KDEL_Stx5L(M55V)-SBP-mCitrine | addgene full sequence | sequence record 413647 | Addgene NGS Result
GACGGATCGGGAGATCTCCCGATCCCCTATGGTGCACTCTCAGTACAATCTGCTCTGATGCCGCATAGTT
AAGCCAGTATCTGCTCCCTGCTTGTGTGTTGGAGGTCGCTGAGTAGTGCGCGAGCAAAATTTAAGCTACA
ACAAGGCAAGGCTTGACCGACAATTGCATGAAGAATCTGCTTAGGGTTAGGCGTTTTGCGCTGCTTCGCG
ATGTACGGGCCAGATATACGCGTTGACATTGATTATTGACTAGTTATTAATAGTAATCAATTACGGGGTC
ATTAGTTCATAGCCCATATATGGAGTTCCGCGTTACATAACTTACGGTAAATGGCCCGCCTGGCTGACCG
CCCAACGACCCCCGCCCATTGACGTCAATAATGACGTATGTTCCCATAGTAACGCCAATAGGGACTTTCC
ATTGACGTCAATGGGTGGAGTATTTACGGTAAACTGCCCACTTGGCAGTACATCAAGTGTATCATATGCC
AAGTACGCCCCCTATTGACGTCAATGACGGTAAATGGCCCGCCTGGCATTATGCCCAGTACATGACCTTA
TGGGACTTTCCTACTTGGCAGTACATCTACGTATTAGTCATCGCTATTACCATGGTGATGCGGTTTTGGC
AGTACATCAATGGGCGTGGATAGCGGTTTGACTCACGGGGATTTCCAAGTCTCCACCCCATTGACGTCAA
TGGGAGTTTGTTTTGGCACCAAAATCAACGGGACTTTCCAAAATGTCGTAACAACTCCGCCCCATTGACG
CAAATGGGCGGTAGGCGTGTACGGTGGGAGGTCTATATAAGCAGAGCTCTCTGGCTAACTAGAGAACCCA
CTGCTTACTGGCTTATCGAAATTAATACGACTCACTATAGGGAGACCCAAGCTTGGTACCGAGCTCGGAT
CGATATCTGCGGCCTAGCTAGCGCTTAAGGCCTGTTAACCGGTATGGATGTATGCGTCCGTCTTGCCCTG
TGGCTCCTCTGGGGACTCCTCCTGCACCAGGGCCAGAGCCTCAGCCATAGTCACAGTGAGAAGGCGACAG
GAACCAGCTCGGGCGCCGGTTTAAACGACCCTAGCAAAGACTCAAAAGCTCAGGTGTCCGCTGCCGAGGC
TGGCATTACTGGAACATGGTACAATCAGCTCGGGAGCACCTTTATTGTGACTGCTGGAGCCGATGGAGCC
CTCACCGGAACATACGAATCTGCTGTGGGAAACGCCGAATCACGGTACGTCCTCACTGGCCGATACGATA
GTGCCCCTGCCACCGACGGATCTGGGACTGCCCTGGGATGGACTGTCGCTTGGAAAAACAACTACCGGAA
TGCTCATTCTGCCACAACATGGAGTGGACAGTACGTGGGAGGCGCTGAGGCTAGAATCAATACACAGTGG
CTGCTCACATCTGGCACAACCGAGGCAAATGCTTGGAAATCCACCCTGGTGGGACATGACACATTCACCA
AAGTGAAACCCTCCGCCGCTTCAATCGATGCCGCCAAAAAAGCCGGAGTCAACAACGGCAATCCTCTGGA
TGCCGTCCAGCAGCTCGGACCGAAAGATGAACTGTGAGCGGCCGCATAGATAACTGATCCAGTGTGCTGG
AATTAATTCGCTGTCTGCGAGGGCCAGCTGTTGGGGTGAGTACTCCCTCTCAAAAGCGGGCATGACTTCT
GCGCTAAGATTGTCAGTTTCCAAAAACGAGGAGGATTTGATATTCACCTGGCCCGCGGTGATGCCTTTGA
GGGTGGCCGCGTCCATCTGGTCAGAAAAGACAATCTTTTTGTTGTCAAGCTTGAGGTGTGGCAGGCTTGA
GATCTGGCCATACACTTGAGTGACAATGACATCCACTTTGCCTTTCTCTCCACAGGTGTCCACTCCCAGG
TCCAACTGCAGGTCGAGCATGCATCTAGGGCGGCCAATTCCGCCCCTCTCCCCCCCCCCCTCTCCCTCCC
CCCCCCCTAACGTTACTGGCCGAAGCCGCTTGGAATAAGGCCGGTGTGCGTTTGTCTATATGTTATTTTC
CACCATATTGCCGTCTTTTGGCAATGTGAGGGCCCGGAAACCTGGCCCTGTCTTCTTGACGAGCATTCCT
AGGGGTCTTTCCCCTCTCGCCAAAGGAATGCAAGGTCTGTTGAATGTCGTGAAGGAAGCAGTTCCTCTGG
AAGCTTCTTGAAGACAAACAACGTCTGTAGCGACCCTTTGCAGGCAGCGGAACCCCCCACCTGGCGACAG
GTGCCTCTGCGGCCAAAAGCCACGTGTATAAGATACACCTGCAAAGGCGGCACAACCCCAGTGCCACGTT
GTGAGTTGGATAGTTGTGGAAAGAGTCAAATGGCTCTCCTCAAGCGTATTCAACAAGGGGCTGAAGGATG
CCCAGAAGGTACCCCATTGTATGGGATCTGATCTGGGGCCTCGGTGCACATGCTTTACATGTGTTTAGTC
GAGGTTAAAAAAACGTCTAGGCCCCCCGAACCACGGGGACGTGGTTTTCCTTTGAAAAACACGATGATAA
GCTTGCCACAACCCGGGAGGCGCGCCAATGATCCCGCGGAAACGCTACGGGTCTAAGAACACGGATCAGG
GTGTCTACCTGGGTCTCTCAAAGACACAGGTCCTGTCCCCTGCAACTGCTGGCAGTAGCAGCAGCGACAT
CGCCCCTCTGCCCCCCCCAGTGACCCTCGTCCCTCCCCCTCCCGACACCGTGTCCTGCCGGGATCGGACC
CAGGAGTTTCTGTCTGCCTGCAAGTCGCTGCAGACCCGTCAGAATGGAATCCAGACAAATAAGCCAGCTT
TGCGTGCTGTCCGACAACGCAGTGAGTTCACCCTCATGGCCAAGCGCATTGGGAAAGACCTTAGCAACAC
ATTTGCCAAGCTGGAGAAGCTGACAATCTTGGCAAAGCGCAAGTCCCTCTTTGATGATAAAGCAGTGGAA
ATTGAAGAGCTAACATATATCATCAAACAGGACATCAATAGCCTCAACAAACAAATTGCTCAGCTCCAGG
ATTTCGTGAGAGCCAAGGGCAGCCAGAGTGGCCGGCACCTGCAGACCCACTCCAACACCATTGTGGTCTC
CTTGCAGTCGAAACTGGCTTCTATGTCCAATGACTTCAAATCGGTTTTAGAAGTGAGGACAGAGAACCTG
AAGCAGCAGAGGAGCCGGAGAGAGCAGTTCTCCCGGGCACCTGTGTCAGCCCTGCCCCTTGCCCCTAACC
ACCTGGGCGGTGGTGCTGTGGTTCTGGGGGCAGAGTCCCATGCCTCCAAGGATGTCGCCATCGACATGAT
GGACTCTCGGACCAGCCAGCAGCTGCAGCTCATTGACGAGCAGGATTCCTACATCCAGAGTCGGGCAGAC
ACCATGCAGAACATTGAGTCGACAATTGTTGAGTTGGGCTCCATCTTTCAGCAGTTGGCACACATGGTTA
AGGAACAGGAGGAAACCATTCAGAGGATCGACGAGAACGTGCTAGGAGCCCAGCTGGACGTTGAGGCCGC
CCATTCAGAGATCCTCAAGTACTTCCAGTCTGTCACCTCCAACCGGTGGCTCATGGTCAAAATCTTCCTC
ATCCTCATTGTCTTCTTCATCATCTTTGTGGTCTTCCTTGCTCGGGGCGGCAGCGGCGGCAGCACGAATT
CCGACGAGAAGACCACTGGTTGGCGAGGTGGACACGTTGTTGAAGGACTGGCTGGGGAACTTGAACAACT
TCGTGCACGACTGGAGCATCACCCACAAGGTCAACGTGAACCACCTGCAGGTGCTGTGAGCAAGGGCGAG
GAGCTGTTCACCGGCGTGGTGCCCATCCTGGTGGAGCTGGACGGCGACGTGAACGGCCACAAGTTCAGCG
TGAGCGGCGAGGGCGAGGGCGACGCCACCTACGGCAAGCTGACCCTGAAGTTCATCTGCACCACCGGCAA
GCTGCCCGTGCCCTGGCCCACCCTGGTGACCACCTTCGGCTACGGCCTGATGTGCTTCGCCCGCTACCCC
GACCACATGAAGCAGCACGACTTCTTCAAGAGCGCCATGCCCGAGGGCTACGTGCAGGAGCGCACCATCT
TCTTCAAGGACGACGGCAACTACAAGACCCGCGCCGAGGTGAAGTTCGAGGGCGACACCCTGGTGAACCG
CATCGAGCTGAAGGGCATCGACTTCAAGGAGGACGGCAACATCCTGGGCCACAAGCTGGAGTACAACTAC
AACAGCCACAACGTGTACATCATGGCCGACAAGCAGAAGAACGGCATCAAGGTGAACTTCAAGATCCGCC
ACAACATCGAGGACGGCAGCGTGCAGCTGGCCGACCACTACCAGCAGAACACCCCCATCGGCGACGGCCC
CGTGCTGCTGCCCGACAACCACTACCTGAGCTACCAGAGCAAGCTGAGCAAGGACCCCAACGAGAAGCGC
GACCACATGGTGCTGCTGGAGTTCGTGACCGCCGCCGGCATCACCCTGGGCATGGACGAGCTGTACAAGT
AAGCGGCCGCGACTCTAGATAACTGATCATAATCAGCCATACCACATTTGTAGAGGTTTTACTTGCTTTA
AAAAACCTCCCACACCTCCCCCTGAACCTGAAACATAAAATGAATGCAATTGTTGTTGTTAACTTGTTTA
TTGCAGCTTATAATGGTTACAAATAAAGCAATAGCATCACAAATTTCACAAATAAAGCATTTTTTTCACT
GCATTCTAGTTGTGGTTTGTCCAAACTCATCAATGTATCTTAACGCGTCGAGTGCATTCTAGTTGTGGTT
TGTCCAAACTCATCAATGTATCTTATCATGTCTGTATACCGTCGACCTCTAGCTAGAGCTTGGCGTAATC
ATGGTCATAGCTGTTTCCTGTGTGAAATTGTTATCCGCTCACAATTCCACACAACATACGAGCCGGAAGC
ATAAAGTGTAAAGCCTGGGGTGCCTAATGAGTGAGCTAACTCACATTAATTGCGTTGCGCTCACTGCCCG
CTTTCCAGTCGGGAAACCTGTCGTGCCAGCTGCATTAATGAATCGGCCAACGCGCGGGGAGAGGCGGTTT
GCGTATTGGGCGCTCTTCCGCTTCCTCGCTCACTGACTCGCTGCGCTCGGTCGTTCGGCTGCGGCGAGCG
GTATCAGCTCACTCAAAGGCGGTAATACGGTTATCCACAGAATCAGGGGATAACGCAGGAAAGAACATGT
GAGCAAAAGGCCAGCAAAAGGCCAGGAACCGTAAAAAGGCCGCGTTGCTGGCGTTTTTCCATAGGCTCCG
CCCCCCTGACGAGCATCACAAAAATCGACGCTCAAGTCAGAGGTGGCGAAACCCGACAGGACTATAAAGA
TACCAGGCGTTTCCCCCTGGAAGCTCCCTCGTGCGCTCTCCTGTTCCGACCCTGCCGCTTACCGGATACC
TGTCCGCCTTTCTCCCTTCGGGAAGCGTGGCGCTTTCTCATAGCTCACGCTGTAGGTATCTCAGTTCGGT
GTAGGTCGTTCGCTCCAAGCTGGGCTGTGTGCACGAACCCCCCGTTCAGCCCGACCGCTGCGCCTTATCC
GGTAACTATCGTCTTGAGTCCAACCCGGTAAGACACGACTTATCGCCACTGGCAGCAGCCACTGGTAACA
GGATTAGCAGAGCGAGGTATGTAGGCGGTGCTACAGAGTTCTTGAAGTGGTGGCCTAACTACGGCTACAC
TAGAAGAACAGTATTTGGTATCTGCGCTCTGCTGAAGCCAGTTACCTTCGGAAAAAGAGTTGGTAGCTCT
TGATCCGGCAAACAAACCACCGCTGGTAGCGGTGGTTTTTTTGTTTGCAAGCAGCAGATTACGCGCAGAA
AAAAAGGATCTCAAGAAGATCCTTTGATCTTTTCTACGGGGTCTGACGCTCAGTGGAACGAAAACTCACG
TTAAGGGATTTTGGTCATGAGATTATCAAAAAGGATCTTCACCTAGATCCTTTTAAATTAAAAATGAAGT
TTTAAATCAATCTAAAGTATATATGAGTAAACTTGGTCTGACAGTTACCAATGCTTAATCAGTGAGGCAC
CTATCTCAGCGATCTGTCTATTTCGTTCATCCATAGTTGCCTGACTCCCCGTCGTGTAGATAACTACGAT
ACGGGAGGGCTTACCATCTGGCCCCAGTGCTGCAATGATACCGCGAGACCCACGCTCACCGGCTCCAGAT
TTATCAGCAATAAACCAGCCAGCCGGAAGGGCCGAGCGCAGAAGTGGTCCTGCAACTTTATCCGCCTCCA
TCCAGTCTATTAATTGTTGCCGGGAAGCTAGAGTAAGTAGTTCGCCAGTTAATAGTTTGCGCAACGTTGT
TGCCATTGCTACAGGCATCGTGGTGTCACGCTCGTCGTTTGGTATGGCTTCATTCAGCTCCGGTTCCCAA
CGATCAAGGCGAGTTACATGATCCCCCATGTTGTGCAAAAAAGCGGTTAGCTCCTTCGGTCCTCCGATCG
TTGTCAGAAGTAAGTTGGCCGCAGTGTTATCACTCATGGTTATGGCAGCACTGCATAATTCTCTTACTGT
CATGCCATCCGTAAGATGCTTTTCTGTGACTGGTGAGTACTCAACCAAGTCATTCTGAGAATAGTGTATG
CGGCGACCGAGTTGCTCTTGCCCGGCGTCAATACGGGATAATACCGCGCCACATAGCAGAACTTTAAAAG
TGCTCATCATTGGAAAACGTTCTTCGGGGCGAAAACTCTCAAGGATCTTACCGCTGTTGAGATCCAGTTC
GATGTAACCCACTCGTGCACCCAACTGATCTTCAGCATCTTTTACTTTCACCAGCGTTTCTGGGTGAGCA
AAAACAGGAAGGCAAAATGCCGCAAAAAAGGGAATAAGGGCGACACGGAAATGTTGAATACTCATACTCT
TCCTTTTTCAATATTATTGAAGCATTTATCAGGGTTATTGTCTCATGAGCGGATACATATTTGAATGTAT
TTAGAAAAATAAACAAATAGGGGTTCCGCGCACATTTCCCCGAAAAGTGCCACCTGACGTC
